>Addgene plasmid #176021 | SITS-EGFP-Bin1b | addgene full sequence | sequence record 346525 | Addgene NGS Result
GCCGCTACAGGGCGCGTCCCATTCGCCATTCAGGCTGCGCAACTGTTGGGAAGGGCGATCGGTGCGGGCC
TCTTCGCTATTACGCCAGTCGACTAGGGATAACAGGGTAATGAATTCAACTTTGTATAGAAAAGTTGACA
TTTCCCCGAAAAGTGCCACCTGACGTCTAATACGACTCACTATAGGGACATCTTAAGTTTATTTTATTTT
ATTTTATTTTATTTTATTTTATTTTATTTTATTTTATTTTATTTTATTTAACCATGACAGTAATGTATAA
AGTCTGTAAAGACATTAAACACGTAAGTGAAACCATGGGCACCTCTGGTCACCACCATCACCACCATCAC
CACCAAGTTTGTACAAAAAAGCAGGCTGCCACCATGGTGAGCAAGGGCGAGGAGCTGTTCACCGGGGTGG
TGCCCATCCTGGTCGAGCTGGACGGCGACGTAAACGGCCACAAGTTCAGCGTGTCCGGCGAGGGCGAGGG
CGATGCCACCTACGGCAAGCTGACCCTGAAGTTCATCTGCACCACCGGCAAGCTGCCCGTGCCCTGGCCC
ACCCTCGTGACCACCCTGACCTACGGCGTGCAGTGCTTCAGCCGCTACCCCGACCACATGAAGCAGCACG
ACTTCTTCAAGTCCGCCATGCCCGAAGGCTACGTCCAGGAGCGCACCATCTTCTTCAAGGACGACGGCAA
CTACAAGACCCGCGCCGAGGTGAAGTTCGAGGGCGACACCCTGGTGAACCGCATCGAGCTGAAGGGCATC
GACTTCAAGGAGGACGGCAACATCCTGGGGCACAAGCTGGAGTACAACTACAACAGCCACAACGTCTATA
TCATGGCCGACAAGCAGAAGAACGGCATCAAGGTGAACTTCAAGATCCGCCACAACATCGAGGACGGCAG
CGTGCAGCTCGCCGACCACTACCAGCAGAACACCCCCATCGGCGACGGCCCCGTGCTGCTGCCCGACAAC
CACTACCTGAGCACCCAGTCCGCCCTGAGCAAAGACCCCAACGAGAAGCGCGATCACATGGTCCTGCTGG
AGTTCGTGACCGCCGCCGGGATCACTCTCGGCATGGACGAGCTGTACAAGCACCCAGCTTTCTTGTACAA
AGTGGTGGCAGAGGTTGGGAAAGGAGTCAACGCCGGGAAACTGGCCAGTAATGTACAGAAGAGGTTAACC
CGAGCACAAGAGAAGGTGATGCAGAAACTGGGAAAGGCGGATGAAACCAAAGACACAGCCTTTGAGGAGC
AAGTAGCCAACTTTAACAAACAGATGAATGAGGGCACCAAACTGCAGAAAGACTTGAAAGCGTATTTGCT
GGCAGTCAAAACAATGCACGAGTGTTCCAAGCGTCTGCACGACTGTCTGGCAGAAATGTATGACCCTGAG
TGGTTTGGCAAAGAGGAGGTGGACTCCATCGCAGAGGACACTGACCTCCTGTGGCAAGATTTCCACGAGA
AGCTTTTGGACAATGCTGTAATTTCCATGGACGCATACTTGGCTCAGTTTCCAGATATAAAGGCTCGCAT
TGCAAAGCGTGAAAGGAAGCTGGTGGACTTTGACAGTGCCAGACATCATTTTGCCTCTGTACAAAAAGGC
AAGAAAAAGGACGAGGCCAAAATTGCCAAGGCTGAGGAACACTTGGGCAGAGCTCAGAAAGTGTTTGAGG
AGATCAATTATGATCTCCAGGAGGAACTTCCCACCCTGTGGAACAGTCGTATTGGCCTCTATGTTAACAC
ATTCCGGAGTGTGTCTGGCCTGGAGGAAACATTTCACAGGGACATGGGCAAACTGAACCAGAATCTGAGT
GATATTATGACCAAACTGGAAGAGCAGCGTGTTGCCAAAAAAGGTGTCACGACAGCAAGCACTGGGAAGA
GTGACGATGCAGCAAACCACAATCAGGAGACGTCAGATGCACCTAAATCTCCATCAAAGAATGAAGCCCC
AACGGTGACAAATGGCTCCTCAGATACAGAGCTTCCTCCATCTGTTCTCTTTAAGGTGAAAACAATGCAC
GACTACAGTGCAACAGACAGTGATGAACTTGACCTGAAGGCTGGTGACATTGTGCTTGTGCTTCCCTTTG
CCAACCCAGATGAAGCGGATGATGGCTGGTTAATGGGTGTAAAAGAGTCCCACTGGCTTCAGAACAAAAA
CCTCCTAGCAAAAGGAGTCTTCCCTGAAAACTTCACCCAGAAACTGTGACAACTTTATTATACATAGTTG
ATAATTCACTGGCCGTCGTTTTACGGTACCATCGATGATGATCCAGACATGATAAGATACATTGATGAGT
TTGGACAAACCACAACTAGAATGCAGTGAAAAAAATGCTTTATTTGTGAAATTTGTGATGCTATTGCTTT
ATTTGTAACCATTATAAGCTGCAATAAACAAGTTAACAACAACAATTGCATTCATTTTATGTTTCAGGTT
CAGGGGGAGGTGTGGGAGGTTTTTTAAAGCAAGTAAAACCTCTACAAATGTGGTATGGCTGATTATGATC
TCGAGATTACCCTGTTATCCCTAGCGTGGATCCTAGGACTAGTACCCAGCTTTTGTTCCCTTTAGTGAGG
GTTAATTGCGCGCTTGGCGTAATCATGGTCATAGCTGTTTCCTGTGTGAAATTGTTATCCGCTCACAATT
CCACACAACATACGAGCCGGGAGCATAAAGTGTAAAGCCTGGGGTGCCTAATGAGTGAGCTAACTCACAT
TAATTGCGTTGCGCTCACTGCCCGCTTTCCAGTCGGGAAACCTGTCGTGCCAGCTGCATTAATGAATCGG
CCAACGCGCGGGGAGAGGCGGTTTGCGTATTGGGCGCTCTTCCGCTTCCTCGCTCACTGACTCGCTGCGC
TCGGTCGTTCGGCTGCGGCGAGCGGTATCAGCTCACTCAAAGGCGGTAATACGGTTATCCACAGAATCAG
GGGATAACGCAGGAAAGAACATGTGAGCAAAAGGCCAGCAAAAGGCCAGGAACCGTAAAAAGGCCGCGTT
GCTGGCGTTTTTCCATAGGCTCCGCCCCCCTGACGAGCATCACAAAAATCGACGCTCAAGTCAGAGGTGG
CGAAACCCGACAGGACTATAAAGATACCAGGCGTTTCCCCCTGGAAGCTCCCTCGTGCGCTCTCCTGTTC
CGACCCTGCCGCTTACCGGATACCTGTCCGCCTTTCTCCCTTCGGGAAGCGTGGCGCTTTCTCATAGCTC
ACGCTGTAGGTATCTCAGTTCGGTGTAGGTCGTTCGCTCCAAGCTGGGCTGTGTGCACGAACCCCCCGTT
CAGCCCGACCGCTGCGCCTTATCCGGTAACTATCGTCTTGAGTCCAACCCGGTAAGACACGACTTATCGC
CACTGGCAGCAGCCACTGGTAACAGGATTAGCAGAGCGAGGTATGTAGGCGGTGCTACAGAGTTCTTGAA
GTGGTGGCCTAACTACGGCTACACTAGAAGAACAGTATTTGGTATCTGCGCTCTGCTGAAGCCAGTTACC
TTCGGAAAAAGAGTTGGTAGCTCTTGATCCGGCAAACAAACCACCGCTGGTAGCGGTGGTTTTTTTGTTT
GCAAGCAGCAGATTACGCGCAGAAAAAAAGGATCTCAAGAAGATCCTTTGATCTTTTCTACGGGGTCTGA
CGCTCAGTGGAACGAAAACTCACGTTAAGGGATTTTGGTCATGAGATTATCAAAAAGGATCTTCACCTAG
ATCCTTTTAAATTAAAAATGAAGTTTTAAATCAATCTAAAGTATATATGAGTAAACTTGGTCTGACAGTT
ACCAATGCTTAATCAGTGAGGCACCTATCTCAGCGATCTGTCTATTTCGTTCATCCATAGTTGCCTGACT
CCCCGTCGTGTAGATAACTACGATACGGGAGGGCTTACCATCTGGCCCCAGTGCTGCAATGATACCGCGA
GACCCACGCTCACCGGCTCCAGATTTATCAGCAATAAACCAGCCAGCCGGAAGGGCCGAGCGCAGAAGTG
GTCCTGCAACTTTATCCGCCTCCATCCAGTCTATTAATTGTTGCCGGGAAGCTAGAGTAAGTAGTTCGCC
AGTTAATAGTTTGCGCAACGTTGTTGCCATTGCTACAGGCATCGTGGTGTCACGCTCGTCGTTTGGTATG
GCTTCATTCAGCTCCGGTTCCCAACGATCAAGGCGAGTTACATGATCCCCCATGTTGTGCAAAAAAGCGG
TTAGCTCCTTCGGTCCTCCGATCGTTGTCAGAAGTAAGTTGGCCGCAGTGTTATCACTCATGGTTATGGC
AGCACTGCATAATTCTCTTACTGTCATGCCATCCGTAAGATGCTTTTCTGTGACTGGTGAGTACTCAACC
AAGTCATTCTGAGAATAGTGTATGCGGCGACCGAGTTGCTCTTGCCCGGCGTCAATACGGGATAATACCG
CGCCACATAGCAGAACTTTAAAAGTGCTCATCATTGGAAAACGTTCTTCGGGGCGAAAACTCTCAAGGAT
CTTACCGCTGTTGAGATCCAGTTCGATGTAACCCACTCGTGCACCCAACTGATCTTCAGCATCTTTTACT
TTCACCAGCGTTTCTGGGTGAGCAAAAACAGGAAGGCAAAATGCCGCAAAAAAGGGAATAAGGGCGACAC
GGAAATGTTGAATACTCATACTCTTCCTTTTTCAATATTATTGAAGCATTTATCAGGGTTATTGTCTCAT
GAGCGGATACATATTTGAATGTATTTAGAAAAATAAACAAATAGGGGTTCCGCGCACATTTCCCCGAAAA
GTGCCACCTAAATTGTAAGCGTTAATATTTTGTTAAAATTCGCGTTAAATTTTTGTTAAATCAGCTCATT
TTTTAACCAATAGGCCGAAATCGGCAAAATCCCTTATAAATCAAAAGAATAGACCGAGATAGGGT
[37 nt withheld, positions 4896-4932]
AAAGAACGTGGACTCCAACGTCAAAGG
[49 nt withheld, positions 4960-5008]
T
[91 nt withheld, positions 5010-5100]
G
[107 nt withheld, positions 5102-5208]
Features (pLannotate 1.2.2; 20 found; start..end, strand, type, name):
     22..88      -  CDS            lacZα (fragment): LacZα fragment of β-galactosidase; lacZ fragment
    117..137     +  protein_bind   attB4: mutant version of attB; core recombination site for the Gateway® BP reaction BP Clonase™
    168..186     +  promoter       T7 promoter: promoter for bacteriophage T7 RNA polymerase
    354..374     +  protein_bind   attB1: mutant version of attB; core recombination site for the Gateway® BP reaction BP Clonase™
    384..1100    +  CDS            EGFP: EGFP is a basic (constitutively fluorescent) green fluorescent protein published in 1996, derived from Aequorea victoria. It is reported to be a rapidly-maturing weak dimer with moderate acid sensitivity.
   1102..1126    -  protein_bind   attB2: mutant version of attB; recombination site for the Gateway® BP reaction BP Clonase™
   1128..2015    +  CDS            BIN1 (fragment): BIN1_HUMAN - Also known as AMPHL. Experimental evidence at protein level: Swiss-Prot protein existence level 1. Is a key player in the control of plasma membrane curvature, membrane shaping and membrane remodeling. Required in muscle cells for the formation of T-tubules, tubular invaginations of the plasma membrane that function in depolarization-contraction coupling (PubMed:24755653). Is a negative regulator of endocytosis (By similarity). Is also involved in the regulation of intracellular vesicles sorting, modulation of BACE1 trafficking and the control of amyloid-beta production (PubMed:27
   2220..2240    -  protein_bind   attB3: mutant version of attB; core recombination site for the Gateway® BP reaction BP Clonase™
   2244..2264    +  CDS            lacZα (fragment): LacZα fragment of β-galactosidase; lacZ fragment
   2280..2414    -  polyA_signal   SV40 poly(A) signal: SV40 polyadenylation signal
   2437..2520    -  CDS            large T antigen (fragment): large T antigen from SV40 (simian virus 40)
   2579..2597    -  promoter       T3 promoter: promoter for bacteriophage T3 RNA polymerase
   2642..2658    -  protein_bind   lac operator: The lac repressor binds to the lac operator to inhibit transcription in E. coli. This inhibition can be relieved by adding lactose or isopropyl-β-D-thiogalactopyranoside (IPTG). lac repressor encoded by lacI
   2666..2696    -  promoter       lac promoter: promoter for the E. coli lac operon
   2711..2732    -  protein_bind   CAP binding site: CAP binding activates transcription in the presence of cAMP. E. coli catabolite activator protein
   2745..2837    -  CDS            lacI (fragment): lac repressor; lacI; The lac repressor binds to the lac operator to inhibit transcription in E. coli. This inhibition can be relieved by adding lactose or isopropyl-β-D-thiogalactopyranoside (IPTG).
   3020..3608    -  rep_origin     ori: high-copy-number ColE1/pMB1/pBR322/pUC origin of replication
   3779..4639    -  CDS            AmpR: β-lactamase; bla; confers resistance to ampicillin, carbenicillin, and related antibiotics
   4640..4744    -  promoter       AmpR promoter: bla
   4797..17      -  rep_origin     f1 ori (across the origin) (sequence partly withheld): f1 bacteriophage origin of replication; arrow indicates direction of (+) strand synthesis
