[The description below was written by a language model from this plasmid's Addgene catalogue record and pLannotate feature annotations shown in this document.]
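Description:
SITS-EGFP-Bin1b is a 5.2 kb plasmid template for producing a zebrafish (Danio rerio) Bin1b fusion protein in a Leishmania-based cell-free expression system. It derives from the Gateway-compatible SITS-EGFP-ccdB backbone, in which the ccdB counterselection cassette has been replaced by the bin1b coding sequence. The plasmid is propagated in E. coli through a high-copy ColE1/pUC-type origin with ampicillin selection (AmpR under its own bla promoter). It also carries an f1 origin and remnants of a pBluescript-like lac region, including the lac promoter and operator, the CAP site, and lacZα and lacI fragments.

The expression cassette begins with a T7 promoter, which drives in vitro transcription by T7 RNA polymerase. It lies between an attB4 site and an attB1 site. The roughly 170 bp between the promoter and attB1 is unannotated; the "SITS" in the name suggests a translation initiation leader lies there, but the record does not describe it. EGFP follows attB1 and is separated by an attB2 site from the Bin1b open reading frame, which the annotation software recognised by homology to human BIN1, a membrane-curvature protein needed for T-tubule formation in muscle. An attB3 site closes the cassette. An SV40 poly(A) signal and a T3 promoter lie downstream in the reverse orientation. The catalogue field lists EGFP as C-terminal on the insert, whereas the feature order and the construct name place EGFP upstream, at the N-terminus of Bin1b.

The fluorescent fusion made from this template suits in vitro protein work, such as interaction studies. The associated study examined the interaction of Cavin4 with Bin1 in T-tubule formation in developing skeletal muscle.
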