Addgene plasmid #176021: SITS-EGFP-Bin1b
Purpose: Leishmania cell free expression of zebrafish EGFP-Bin1b. Parton lab clone GRS
Depositing lab: Rob Parton. Depositing organization: University of Queensland, Institute for Molecular Bioscience. Publication: Cavin4 interacts with Bin1 to promote T-tubule formation and stability in developing skeletal muscle. Lo HP, Lim YW, Xiong Z, Martel N, Ferguson C, Ariotti N, Giacomotto J, Rae J, Floetenmeyer M, Moradi SV, Gao Y, Tillu VA, Xia D, Wang H, Rahnama S, Nixon SJ, Bastiani M, Day RD, Smith KA, Palpant NJ, Johnston WA, Alexandrov K, Collins BM, Hall TE, Parton RG. J Cell Biol. 2021 Dec 6;220(12). pii: 212693. doi: 10.1083/jcb.201905065. Epub 2021 Oct 11. PubMed 34633413.
Backbone
  Vector backbone: SITS-EGFP-ccdb (Addgene 118628)
  Vector type: Leishmania cell free expression
Growth in bacteria
  Bacterial resistance: Ampicillin, 100 μg/mL
  Growth temperature: 37°C
  Growth strain: DH5alpha
  Copy number: High Copy
Gene/Insert
  Gene/Insert name: Bin1b
  Species: D. rerio (zebrafish)
  Entrez Gene: bin1b (a.k.a. bi, bin1, cb57, zgc:86701)
  Tag / fusion protein: EGFP (C terminal on insert)
Terms and licenses: Academic/Nonprofit Terms; Industry Terms: Not Available to Industry
How to cite: SITS-EGFP-Bin1b was a gift from Rob Parton (Addgene plasmid # 176021 ; http://n2t.net/addgene:176021 ; RRID:Addgene_176021)
